>Addgene plasmid #50895 | pcDNA3.1 Flag YFP hNKCC1 S716C C723S C724V (NT530) | depositor full sequence | sequence record 76368 | Full Sequence
GCTAGCCCGGGCACGGCCGCCACCATGGGAGACTACAAAGACCATGACGGTGATTATAAAGATCACGACA
TCGACTACAAGGATGACGATGACAAGGGTGACCCTACCGTCAGCAAGGGCGAGGAGCTGTTCACCGGGGT
GGTGCCCATCCTGGTCGAGCTGGACGGCGACGTAAACGGCCACAAGTTCAGCGTGTCCGGCGAGGGCGAG
GGCGATGCCACCTACGGCAAGCTGACCCTGAAGTTCATCTGCACCACCGGCAAGCTGCCCGTGCCCTGGC
CCACCCTCGTGACCACCTTCGGCTACGGCCTGATGTGCTTCGCCCGCTACCCCGACCACATGAAGCAGCA
CGACTTCTTCAAGTCCGCCATGCCCGAAGGCTACGTCCAGGAGCGCACCATCTTCTTCAAGGACGACGGC
AACTACAAGACCCGCGCCGAGGTGAAGTTCGAGGGCGACACCCTGGTGAACCGCATCGAGCTGAAGGGCA
TCGACTTCAAGGAGGACGGCAACATCCTAGGGCACAAGCTGGAGTACAACTACAACAGCCACAACGTTTA
TATCATGGCCGACAAGCAGAAGAACGGCATCAAGGTGAACTTCAAGATCCGCCACAACATCGAGGACGGC
AGCGTGCAGCTCGCCGACCACTACCAGCAGAACACCCCCATCGGCGACGGCCCCGTGCTGCTGCCCGACA
ACCACTACCTGAGCTACCAGTCCAAACTGAGCAAAGACCCCAACGAGAAGCGCGATCACATGGTCCTGCT
GGAGTTCGTGACCGCCGCCGGGATCACTCTCGGCATGGACGAGCTCTACAAGGGTGACCTGGAGCCGAGG
CCCACGGCTCCTAGCTCCGGCGCGCCAGGCCTCGCCGGAGTCGGCGAAACGCCGAGCGCCGCTGCGCTGG
CCGCAGCCAGGGTGGAACTGCCCGGAACCGCTGTGCCCTCGGTGCCGGAGGATGCTGCGCCCGCGAGCCG
GGACGGGGGCGGGGTCCGCGATGAGGGACCAGCCGCCGCCGGTGACGGCCTGGGCAGACCCTTGGGGCCT
ACCCCGAGCCAGAGCCGTTTCCAGGTGGACCTCGTTTCCGAGAACGCAGGGCGGGCTGCTGCTGCGGCGG
CGGCGGCTGCTGCGGCCGCCGCCGCTGCTGGTGCCGGGGCGGGGGCCAAGCAGACTCCTGCCGACGGGGA
AGCCAGCGGCGAGAGCGAGCCAGCTAAAGGCAGCGAGGAAGCCAAAGGCCGCTTCCGCGTTAACTTCGTA
GATCCTGCTGCCAGCTCGTCCGCAGAAGATAGCCTGTCAGATGCCGCCGGGGTCGGAGTCGATGGACCCA
ACGTGAGCTTCCAGAACGGCGGGGACACGGTACTGAGCGAGGGCAGCAGCCTCCATTCCGGTGGCGGCGG
CGGCTCCGGCCACCACCAGCACTACTATTATGATACCCACACCAACACCTACTATCTGCGCACCTTCGGC
CACAACACAATGGACGCGGTACCCAGGATCGACCACTACCGGCACACAGCCGCGCAGCTCGGCGAGAAGC
TGCTCCGGCCTAGCCTGGCCGAGCTGCATGACGAGCTGGAAAAGGAACCTTTTGAGGATGGCTTTGCAAA
TGGGGAAGAAAGCACTCCAACACGTGATGCTGTGGTCACGTACACGGCCGAAAGTAAAGGAGTCGTGAAG
TTTGGCTGGATCAAGGGTGTACTAGTACGTTGTATGTTAAACATTTGGGGTGTGATGCTTTTCATTCGTC
TCTCATGGATTGTGGGACAAGCTGGAATTGGTCTATCAGTCCTTGTAATAATGATGGCTACTGTTGTGAC
AACTATCACAGGATTGTCCACTAGCGCCATCGCAACTAATGGATTTGTAAGGGGAGGCGGCGCATATTAT
TTAATATCTAGAAGTCTAGGGCCTGAATTTGGTGGTGCCATTGGTCTAATCTTCGCCTTTGCCAACGCTG
TTGCTGTTGCTATGTATGTGGTTGGATTTGCAGAAACCGTGGTGGAGTTGCTGAAAGAACATTCCATTCT
TATGATAGATGAAATCAATGACATCCGGATTATTGGAGCCATTACAGTCGTGATTCTTTTAGGTATCTCA
GTAGCCGGTATGGAGTGGGAAGCAAAAGCTCAGATTGTTCTTTTGGTGATCCTACTTCTTGCTATTGGTG
ATTTCGTCATAGGAACATTTATCCCACTCGAGAGCAAGAAGCCAAAAGGGTTTTTTGGCTATAAATCTGA
AATCTTTAATGAGAACTTTGGCCCCGATTTTCGAGAAGAAGAAACTTTCTTTTCTGTATTTGCCATCTTT
TTTCCTGCTGCAACTGGAATTCTGGCTGGCGCAAATATCTCAGGTGATCTTGCAGATCCTCAGTCAGCCA
TACCCAAAGGAACACTCCTAGCCATTTTAATTACTACATTGGTTTATGTAGGAATTGCCGTGTCTGTAGG
TTCTTGTGTCGTACGCGATGCCACTGGTAATGTTAATGACACTATCGTAACAGAGCTAACAAACTGTACT
AGCGCAGCCTGCAAATTAAACTTTGATTTTTCATCTTGTGAATCCAGTCCTTGTAGCTACGGCCTAATGA
ACAACTTTCAGGTAATGAGTATGGTGTCAGGATTTACACCACTAATTTCCGCGGGCATATTCTCTGCCAC
TCTTTCTAGCGCATTAGCATCCCTAGTGAGTGCTCCCAAGATATTTCAGGCCCTATGTAAAGACAACATC
TACCCCGCTTTCCAGATGTTTGCTAAAGGTTATGGGAAAAATAATGAGCCATTACGTGGCTACATCTTAA
CATTCTTAATTGCACTTGGATTCATCTTAATTGCCGAACTGAATGTTATTGCACCAATTATCTCAAACTT
CTTCCTTGCCAGCTATGCCCTCATCAATTTTTCAGTATTCCATGCTTCACTGGCAAAAAGCCCAGGATGG
CGACCGGCATTTAAATACTACAATATGTGGATCTGTCTTCTTGGAGCAATTCTTTCTGTGATAGTAATGT
TCGTCATTAACTGGTGGGCTGCTTTGCTAACCTACGTGATAGTCCTTGGTCTCTATATTTATGTTACCTA
CAAAAAACCCGATGTGAATTGGGGATCCTCTACACAAGCCCTGACTTACCTCAATGCCCTGCAACATAGT
ATTAGGCTTTCTGGCGTGGAGGACCATGTGAAAAACTTTAGGCCACAGTGTCTTGTTATGACAGGAGCGC
CAAACTCACGGCCGGCCTTACTTCATCTTGTTCACGATTTCACAAAAAATGTTGGTTTGATGATCTGTGG
ACACGTACACATGGGACCACGCAGACAAGCCATGAAAGAAATGTCCATCGACCAAGCCAAATATCAGCGC
TGGCTTATTAAGAACAAAATGAAGGCTTTTTATGCACCAGTACATGCAGATGACCTCAGAGAAGGGGCCC
AATACTTGATGCAGGCTGCTGGCCTGGGCCGTATGAAGCCAAACACACTAGTCCTTGGATTTAAGAAAGA
TTGGTTGCAAGCAGATATGAGGGATGTGGATATGTACATAAACTTATTTCACGATGCTTTTGACATACAA
TATGGCGTAGTGGTTATTCGCCTAAAAGAAGGTCTGGATATTAGTCACCTGCAGGGACAAGAAGAATTAT
TGTCATCACAAGAGAAATCTCCTGGCACCAAGGATGTCGTAGTAAGTGTGGAATATAGTAAAAAGTCCGA
TTTAGATACTTCGAAACCCCTCAGTGAAAAACCAATTACCCATAAAGTCGAGGAAGAAGATGGCAAGACT
GCAACTCAACCACTGTTGAAAAAAGAATCCAAAGGCCCTATTGTGCCTTTGAATGTAGCTGACCAAAAGC
TTCTTGAAGCTAGTACACAGTTTCAGAAAAAACAAGGAAAGAATACTATTGATGTCTGGTGGCTTTTTGA
TGACGGAGGTCTGACCTTATTGATACCTTACCTTCTGACGACCAAGAAAAAATGGAAAGACTGTAAGATC
AGAGTATTCATTGGTGGAAAGATAAACAGAATAGACCATGACCGGAGAGCGATGGCTACTTTACTGAGCA
AGTTCAGAATCGATTTTTCTGACATCATGGTTCTAGGAGACATCAATACCAAACCAAAGAAAGAAAACAT
TATAGCTTTCGAGGAAATCATTGAGCCATACAGACTTCACGAAGATGATAAAGAGCAAGATATCGCAGAT
AAAATGAAAGAAGATGAACCCTGGCGAATAACAGATAATGAATTGGAGCTGTATAAGACCAAGACATACC
GGCAGATCAGGTTAAATGAGTTATTAAAGGAACATTCAAGCACAGCTAACATTATTGTGATGAGTTTACC
GGTCGCACGAAAGGGTGCCGTTTCTAGTGCTCTCTACATGGCATGGTTAGAAGCACTATCTAAGGATCTA
CCACCAATCCTACTAGTTCGTGGGAATCATCAGAGTGTCCTTACCTTCTATTCATAATTAATTAAGTTTA
AACCCGCTGATCAGCCTCGACTGTGCCTTCTAGTTGCCAGCCATCTGTTGTTTGCCCCTCCCCCGTGCCT
TCCTTGACCCTGGAAGGTGCCACTCCCACTGTCCTTTCCTAATAAAATGAGGAAATTGCATCGCATTGTC
TGAGTAGGTGTCATTCTATTCTGGGGGGTGGGGTGGGGCAGGACAGCAAGGGGGAGGATTGGGAAGACAA
TAGCAGGCATGCTGGGGATGCGGTGGGCTCTATGGCTTCTGAGGCGGAAAGAACCAGCTGGGGCTCTAGG
GGGTATCCCC
[124 nt withheld, positions 4771-4894]
C
[91 nt withheld, positions 4896-4986]
A
[49 nt withheld, positions 4988-5036]
CCTTTGACGTTGGAGTCCACGTTCTTT
[37 nt withheld, positions 5064-5100]
ACCCTATCTCGGTCTATTCTTTTGATTTATAAGGGATTTTGCCGATTTCGGCCTATTGGTTAAAAAATGA
GCTGATTTAACAAAAATTTAACGCGAATTAATTCTGTGGAATGTGTGTCAGTTAGGGTGTGGAAAGTCCC
CAGGCTCCCCAGCAGGCAGAAGTATGCAAAGCATGCATCTCAATTAGTCAGCAACCAGGTGTGGAAAGTC
CCCAGGCTCCCCAGCAGGCAGAAGTATGCAAAGCATGCATCTCAATTAGTCAGCAACCATAGTCCCGCCC
CTAACTCCGCCCATCCCGCCCCTAACTCCGCCCAGTTCCGCCCATTCTCCGCCCCATGGCTGACTAATTT
TTTTTATTTATGCAGAGGCCGAGGCCGCCTCTGCCTCTGAGCTATTCCAGAAGTAGTGAGGAGGCTTTTT
TGGAGGCCTAGGCTTTTGCAAAAAGCTCCCGGGAGCTTGTATATCCATTTTCGGATCTGATCAAGAGACA
GGATGAGGATCGTTTCGCATGATTGAACAAGATGGATTGCACGCAGGTTCTCCGGCCGCTTGGGTGGAGA
GGCTATTCGGCTATGACTGGGCACAACAGACAATCGGCTGCTCTGATGCCGCCGTGTTCCGGCTGTCAGC
GCAGGGGCGCCCGGTTCTTTTTGTCAAGACCGACCTGTCCGGTGCCCTGAATGAACTGCAGGACGAGGCA
GCGCGGCTATCGTGGCTGGCCACGACGGGCGTTCCTTGCGCAGCTGTGCTCGACGTTGTCACTGAAGCGG
GAAGGGACTGGCTGCTATTGGGCGAAGTGCCGGGGCAGGATCTCCTGTCATCTCACCTTGCTCCTGCCGA
GAAAGTATCCATCATGGCTGATGCAATGCGGCGGCTGCATACGCTTGATCCGGCTACCTGCCCATTCGAC
CACCAAGCGAAACATCGCATCGAGCGAGCACGTACTCGGATGGAAGCCGGTCTTGTCGATCAGGATGATC
TGGACGAAGAGCATCAGGGGCTCGCGCCAGCCGAACTGTTCGCCAGGCTCAAGGCGCGCATGCCCGACGG
CGAGGATCTCGTCGTGACCCATGGCGATGCCTGCTTGCCGAATATCATGGTGGAAAATGGCCGCTTTTCT
GGATTCATCGACTGTGGCCGGCTGGGTGTGGCGGACCGCTATCAGGACATAGCGTTGGCTACCCGTGATA
TTGCTGAAGAGCTTGGCGGCGAATGGGCTGACCGCTTCCTCGTGCTTTACGGTATCGCCGCTCCCGATTC
GCAGCGCATCGCCTTCTATCGCCTTCTTGACGAGTTCTTCTGAGCGGGACTCTGGGGTTCGAAATGACCG
ACCAAGCGACGCCCAACCTGCCATCACGAGATTTCGATTCCACCGCCGCCTTCTATGAAAGGTTGGGCTT
CGGAATCGTTTTCCGGGACGCCGGCTGGATGATCCTCCAGCGCGGGGATCTCATGCTGGAGTTCTTCGCC
CACCCCAACTTGTTTATTGCAGCTTATAATGGTTACAAATAAAGCAATAGCATCACAAATTTCACAAATA
AAGCATTTTTTTCACTGCATTCTAGTTGTGGTTTGTCCAAACTCATCAATGTATCTTATCATGTCTGTAT
ACCGTCGACCTCTAGCTAGAGCTTGGCGTAATCATGGTCATAGCTGTTTCCTGTGTGAAATTGTTATCCG
CTCACAATTCCACACAACATACGAGCCGGAAGCATAAAGTGTAAAGCCTGGGGTGCCTAATGAGTGAGCT
AACTCACATTAATTGCGTTGCGCTCACTGCCCGCTTTCCAGTCGGGAAACCTGTCGTGCCAGCTGCATTA
ATGAATCGGCCAACGCGCGGGGAGAGGCGGTTTGCGTATTGGGCGCTCTTCCGCTTCCTCGCTCACTGAC
TCGCTGCGCTCGGTCGTTCGGCTGCGGCGAGCGGTATCAGCTCACTCAAAGGCGGTAATACGGTTATCCA
CAGAATCAGGGGATAACGCAGGAAAGAACATGTGAGCAAAAGGCCAGCAAAAGGCCAGGAACCGTAAAAA
GGCCGCGTTGCTGGCGTTTTTCCATAGGCTCCGCCCCCCTGACGAGCATCACAAAAATCGACGCTCAAGT
CAGAGGTGGCGAAACCCGACAGGACTATAAAGATACCAGGCGTTTCCCCCTGGAAGCTCCCTCGTGCGCT
CTCCTGTTCCGACCCTGCCGCTTACCGGATACCTGTCCGCCTTTCTCCCTTCGGGAAGCGTGGCGCTTTC
TCATAGCTCACGCTGTAGGTATCTCAGTTCGGTGTAGGTCGTTCGCTCCAAGCTGGGCTGTGTGCACGAA
CCCCCCGTTCAGCCCGACCGCTGCGCCTTATCCGGTAACTATCGTCTTGAGTCCAACCCGGTAAGACACG
ACTTATCGCCACTGGCAGCAGCCACTGGTAACAGGATTAGCAGAGCGAGGTATGTAGGCGGTGCTACAGA
GTTCTTGAAGTGGTGGCCTAACTACGGCTACACTAGAAGAACAGTATTTGGTATCTGCGCTCTGCTGAAG
CCAGTTACCTTCGGAAAAAGAGTTGGTAGCTCTTGATCCGGCAAACAAACCACCGCTGGTAGCGGTTTTT
TTGTTTGCAAGCAGCAGATTACGCGCAGAAAAAAAGGATCTCAAGAAGATCCTTTGATCTTTTCTACGGG
GTCTGACGCTCAGTGGAACGAAAACTCACGTTAAGGGATTTTGGTCATGAGATTATCAAAAAGGATCTTC
ACCTAGATCCTTTTAAATTAAAAATGAAGTTTTAAATCAATCTAAAGTATATATGAGTAAACTTGGTCTG
ACAGTTACCAATGCTTAATCAGTGAGGCACCTATCTCAGCGATCTGTCTATTTCGTTCATCCATAGTTGC
CTGACTCCCCGTCGTGTAGATAACTACGATACGGGAGGGCTTACCATCTGGCCCCAGTGCTGCAATGATA
CCGCGAGACCCACGCTCACCGGCTCCAGATTTATCAGCAATAAACCAGCCAGCCGGAAGGGCCGAGCGCA
GAAGTGGTCCTGCAACTTTATCCGCCTCCATCCAGTCTATTAATTGTTGCCGGGAAGCTAGAGTAAGTAG
TTCGCCAGTTAATAGTTTGCGCAACGTTGTTGCCATTGCTACAGGCATCGTGGTGTCACGCTCGTCGTTT
GGTATGGCTTCATTCAGCTCCGGTTCCCAACGATCAAGGCGAGTTACATGATCCCCCATGTTGTGCAAAA
AAGCGGTTAGCTCCTTCGGTCCTCCGATCGTTGTCAGAAGTAAGTTGGCCGCAGTGTTATCACTCATGGT
TATGGCAGCACTGCATAATTCTCTTACTGTCATGCCATCCGTAAGATGCTTTTCTGTGACTGGTGAGTAC
TCAACCAAGTCATTCTGAGAATAGTGTATGCGGCGACCGAGTTGCTCTTGCCCGGCGTCAATACGGGATA
ATACCGCGCCACATAGCAGAACTTTAAAAGTGCTCATCATTGGAAAACGTTCTTCGGGGCGAAAACTCTC
AAGGATCTTACCGCTGTTGAGATCCAGTTCGATGTAACCCACTCGTGCACCCAACTGATCTTCAGCATCT
TTTACTTTCACCAGCGTTTCTGGGTGAGCAAAAACAGGAAGGCAAAATGCCGCAAAAAAGGGAATAAGGG
CGACACGGAAATGTTGAATACTCATACTCTTCCTTTTTCAATATTATTGAAGCATTTATCAGGGTTATTG
TCTCATGAGCGGATACATATTTGAATGTATTTAGAAAAATAAACAAATAGGGGTTCCGCGCACATTTCCC
CGAAAAGTGCCACCTGACGTCGACGGATCGGGAGATCTCCCGATCCCCTATGGTGCACTCTCAGTACAAT
CTGCTCTGATGCCGCATAGTTAAGCCAGTATCTGCTCCCTGCTTGTGTGTTGGAGGTCGCTGAGTAGTGC
GCGAGCAAAATTTAAGCTACAACAAGGCAAGGCTTGACCGACAATTGCATGAAGAATCTGCTTAGGGTTA
GGCGTTTTGCGCTGCTTCGCGATGTACGGGCCAGATATACGCGTTGACATTGATTATTGACTAGTTATTA
ATAGTAATCAATTACGGGGTCATTAGTTCATAGCCCATATATGGAGTTCCGCGTTACATAACTTACGGTA
AATGGCCCGCCTGGCTGACCGCCCAACGACCCCCGCCCATTGACGTCAATAATGACGTATGTTCCCATAG
TAACGCCAATAGGGACTTTCCATTGACGTCAATGGGTGGAGTATTTACGGTAAACTGCCCACTTGGCAGT
ACATCAAGTGTATCATATGCCAAGTACGCCCCCTATTGACGTCAATGACGGTAAATGGCCCGCCTGGCAT
TATGCCCAGTACATGACCTTATGGGACTTTCCTACTTGGCAGTACATCTACGTATTAGTCATCGCTATTA
CCATGGTGATGCGGTTTTGGCAGTACATCAATGGGCGTGGATAGCGGTTTGACTCACGGGGATTTCCAAG
TCTCCACCCCATTGACGTCAATGGGAGTTTGTTTTGGCACCAAAATCAACGGGACTTTCCAAAATGTCGT
AACAACTCCGCCCCATTGACGCAAATGGGCGGTAGGCGTGTACGGTGGGAGGTCTATATAAGCAGAGCTC
TCTGGCTAACTAGAGAACCCACTGCTTACTGGCTTATCGAAATTAATACGACTCACTATAGGGAGACCCA
AGCTG
Features (pLannotate 1.2.2; 22 found; start..end, strand, type, name):
     31..96      +  CDS            3xFLAG: three tandem FLAG® epitope tags, followed by an enterokinase cleavage site
    109..822     +  CDS            mCitrine: mCitrine is a basic (constitutively fluorescent) yellow fluorescent protein published in 2001, derived from Aequorea victoria.
    829..4464    +  CDS            SLC12A2: S12A2_HUMAN - Also known as NKCC1. Experimental evidence at protein level: Swiss-Prot protein existence level 1. Cation-chloride cotransporter which mediates the electroneutral transport of chloride, potassium and/or sodium ions across the membrane. Plays a vital role in the regulation of ionic balance and cell volume. From Homo sapiens (Human).
   4501..4725    +  polyA_signal   bGH poly(A) signal: bovine growth hormone polyadenylation signal
   4729..4750    +  promoter       SV40 promoter (fragment): SV40 enhancer and early promoter
   4771..5199    +  rep_origin     f1 ori (sequence partly withheld): f1 bacteriophage origin of replication; arrow indicates direction of (+) strand synthesis
   5213..5542    +  promoter       SV40 promoter: SV40 enhancer and early promoter
   5609..6400    +  CDS            neo: KKA2_KLEPN - Also known as kan, nptII. Experimental evidence at protein level: Swiss-Prot protein existence level 1. Resistance to kanamycin, neomycin, paromomycin, ribostamycin, butirosin and gentamicin B. From Klebsiella pneumoniae.
   6424..6582    +  CDS            ble (fragment): BLE_KLEPN - Experimental evidence at protein level: Swiss-Prot protein existence level 1. Binding protein with a strong affinity to the bleomycin family of antibiotics. Binds to CL990; an antimitotic-antibiotic compound. From Klebsiella pneumoniae.
   6577..6698    +  polyA_signal   SV40 poly(A) signal: SV40 polyadenylation signal
   6771..6787    -  protein_bind   lac operator: The lac repressor binds to the lac operator to inhibit transcription in E. coli. This inhibition can be relieved by adding lactose or isopropyl-β-D-thiogalactopyranoside (IPTG). lac repressor encoded by lacI
   6795..6825    -  promoter       lac promoter: promoter for the E. coli lac operon
   6840..6861    -  protein_bind   CAP binding site: CAP binding activates transcription in the presence of cAMP. E. coli catabolite activator protein
   6874..6966    -  CDS            lacI (fragment): lac repressor; lacI; The lac repressor binds to the lac operator to inhibit transcription in E. coli. This inhibition can be relieved by adding lactose or isopropyl-β-D-thiogalactopyranoside (IPTG).
   7149..7734    -  rep_origin     ori: high-copy-number ColE1/pMB1/pBR322/pUC origin of replication
   7905..8765    -  CDS            AmpR: β-lactamase; bla; confers resistance to ampicillin, carbenicillin, and related antibiotics
   8766..8870    -  promoter       AmpR promoter: bla
   8929..8981    -  misc_feature   bom (fragment): basis of mobility region from pBR322
   9136..9515    +  enhancer       CMV enhancer: human cytomegalovirus immediate early enhancer
   9516..9719    +  promoter       CMV promoter: human cytomegalovirus (CMV) immediate early promoter
   9715..9748    +  LTR            5' LTR (truncated) (fragment): truncated 5' long terminal repeat (LTR) from HIV-1
   9764..9782    +  promoter       T7 promoter: promoter for bacteriophage T7 RNA polymerase
