[The description below was written by a language model from this plasmid's Addgene catalogue record and pLannotate feature annotations shown in this document.]
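Description:
pcDNA3.1 Flag YFP hNKCC1 S716C C723S C724V (NT530) is a mammalian expression plasmid built on the pcDNA3.1 neo backbone, with a full recorded sequence of 9,795 nt. It is maintained in E. coli as a high-copy plasmid through a ColE1/pUC-type origin and an ampicillin resistance gene. An SV40 promoter–driven neomycin phosphotransferase cassette with an SV40 polyadenylation signal allows G418 selection of stably transfected mammalian cells. An f1 origin is also present. The short annotated fragments of ble, lacI, bom, a second SV40 promoter piece and an HIV-1 LTR are most likely backbone remnants or similarity-based hits rather than functional parts.

The payload is a single fusion open reading frame transcribed from the CMV immediate-early enhancer/promoter and terminated by the bovine growth hormone polyadenylation signal; a T7 promoter lies just upstream of the insert. The reading frame begins with a 3xFLAG epitope, followed by a yellow fluorescent protein that the annotation identifies as the mCitrine variant, and then the human Na-K-Cl cotransporter NKCC1 (SLC12A2). The NKCC1 cDNA is synthetic, designed to contain convenient restriction sites, and the insert sits between NheI and PmeI sites that remain intact. This version derives from the wild-type parent construct (NT17) and carries three substitutions: S716C introduces a cysteine, while C723S and C724V remove two native cysteines.

The plasmid expresses this tagged mutant transporter in mammalian cells, with FLAG allowing immunodetection or purification and YFP allowing fluorescence visualisation. The record does not state the experimental rationale for the cysteine changes.
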