Addgene plasmid #50895: pcDNA3.1 Flag YFP hNKCC1 S716C C723S C724V (NT530)
Purpose: Expresses human NKCC1 S716C C723S C724V mutant with an N-terminal 3xFLAG-YFP tag in mammalian cells. cDNA is synthetic, containing convenient restriction sites.
Depositing lab: Biff Forbush. Depositing organization: Yale University.
Backbone
  Vector backbone: pcDNA 3.1 neo
  Backbone manufacturer: Life Technologies
  Backbone size w/o insert (bp): 5316
  Vector type: Mammalian Expression
  Selectable markers: Neomycin (select with G418)
Growth in bacteria
  Bacterial resistance: Ampicillin, 100 μg/mL
  Growth temperature: 37°C
  Growth strain: DH5alpha
  Copy number: High Copy
Gene/Insert
  Gene/Insert name: human NKCC1 (synthetic) (alt names: Slc12A2 (synthetic); Na-K-Cl cotransporter)
  Species: H. sapiens (human), Synthetic
  Insert size (bp): 4479
  Mutation: S716C C723S C724V in hNKCC1 in NT17
  Entrez Gene: SLC12A2 (a.k.a. BSC, BSC-2, BSC2, CCC1, KILQS, NKCC1, PPP1R141)
  Promoter: CMV
  Tag / fusion protein: 3x Flag (N terminal on insert); YFP (N terminal on insert)
  Cloning method: Restriction Enzyme; 5′ cloning site NheI (not destroyed); 3′ cloning site PmeI (not destroyed)
  Sequencing primers: 5′ CMV-F; 3′ BGH-rev
Terms and licenses: Academic/Nonprofit Terms; Industry Terms: Not Available to Industry
Depositor comments: Plasmid constructed from pcDNA3.1 Flag YFP hNKCC1 WT (NT17). See Addgene plasmid# 49085 (http://www.addgene.org/49085/) for plasmid map of wild-type construct.
How to cite: pcDNA3.1 Flag YFP hNKCC1 S716C C723S C724V (NT530) was a gift from Biff Forbush (Addgene plasmid # 50895 ; http://n2t.net/addgene:50895 ; RRID:Addgene_50895)
