>Addgene plasmid #50895 | pcDNA3.1 Flag YFP hNKCC1 S716C C723S C724V (NT530) | addgene partial sequence | sequence record 79040 | hNKCC1-int-R 5'-ATATTTGGCTTGGTCGATGG-3'
TACGTGTCCACAGATCATCAAACCAACATTTTTTGTGAAATCGTGAACAAGATGAAGTAAGGCCGGCCGT
GAGTTTGGCGCTCCTGTCATAACAAGACACTGTGGCCTAAAGTTTTTCACATGGTCCTCCACGCCAGAAA
GCCTAATACTATGTTGCAGGGCATTGAGGTAAGTCAGGGCTTGTGTAGAGGATCCCCAATTCACATCGGG
TTTTTTGTAGGTAACATAAATATAGAGACCAAGGACTATCACGTAGGTTAGCAAAGCAGCCCACCAGTTA
ATGACGAACATTACTATCACAGAAAGAATTGCTCCAAGAAGACAGATCCACATATTGTAGTATTTAAATG
CCGGTCGCCATCCTGGGCTTTTTGCCAGTGAAGCATGGAATACTGAAAAATTGATGAGGGCATAGCTGGC
AAGGAAGAAGTTTGAGATAATTGGTGCAATAACATTCAGTTCGGCAATTAAGATGAATCCAAGTGCAATT
AAGAATGTTAAGATGTAGCCACGTAATGGCTCATTATTTTTCCCATAACCTTTAGCAAACATCTGGAAAG
CGGGGTAGATGTTGTCTTTACATAGGGCCTGAAATATCTTGGGAGCACTCACTAGGGATGCTAATGCGCT
AGAAAGAGTGGCAGAGAATATGCCCGCGGAAATTAGTGGTGTAAATCCTGACACCATACTCATTACCTGA
AAGTTGTTCATTAGGCCGTAGCTACAAGGACTGGATTCACAAGATGAAAAATCAAAGTTTAATTTGCAGG
CTGCGCTAGTACAGTTTGTTAGCTCTGTTACGATAGTGTCATTAACATTACCAGTGGCATCGCGTACGAC
ACAAGAACCTACAGACACGGCAATTCCTACATAAACCAATGTAGTAATTAAATGGCTAGGAGTGTTCCTT
TGGGTATGGCTGACTGAGGATCTGCA
