>Addgene plasmid #50895 | pcDNA3.1 Flag YFP hNKCC1 S716C C723S C724V (NT530) | addgene partial sequence | sequence record 79799 | CMV-F (5'-CGCAAATGGGCGGTAGGCGTG-3')
CTATATAAGCAGAGCTCTCTGGCTAACTAGAGAACCCACTGCTTACTGGCTTATCGAAATTAATACGACT
CACTATAGGGAGACCCAAGCTGGCTAGCCCGGGCACGGCCGCCACCATGGGAGACTACAAAGACCATGAC
GGTGATTATAAAGATCACGACATCGACTACAAGGATGACGATGACAAGGGTGACCCTACCGTCAGCAAGG
GCGAGGAGCTGTTCACCGGGGTGGTGCCCATCCTGGTCGAGCTGGACGGCGACGTAAACGGCCACAAGTT
CAGCGTGTCCGGCGAGGGCGAGGGCGATGCCACCTACGGCAAGCTGACCCTGAAGTTCATCTGCACCACC
GGCAAGCTGCCCGTGCCCTGGCCCACCCTCGTGACCACCTTCGGCTACGGCCTGATGTGCTTCGCCCGCT
ACCCCGACCACATGAAGCAGCACGACTTCTTCAAGTCCGCCATGCCCGAAGGCTACGTCCAGGAGCGCAC
CATCTTCTTCAAGGACGACGGCAACTACAAGACCCGCGCCGAGGTGAAGTTCGAGGGCGACACCCTGGTG
AACCGCATCGAGCTGAAGGGCATCGACTTCAAGGAGGACGGCAACATCCTAGGGCACAAGCTGGAGTACA
ACTACAACAGCCACAACGTTTATATCATGGCCGACAAGCAGAAGAACGGCATCAAGGTGAACTTCAAGAT
CCGCCACAACATCGAGGACGGCAGCGTGCAGCTCGCCGACCACTACCAGCAGAACACCCCCATCGGCGAC
GGCCCCGTGCTGCTGCCCGACAACCACTACCTGAGCTACCAGTCCAAACTGAGCAAAGACCCCAACGAGA
AGCGCGATCACATGGTCCTGCTGGAGTTCGTGACCGCCGCCGGGATCACTCTCGGCATGGACGAGCTCTA
CAAGGGTGACCTGGAGCCGAGGCCCACGGCTCCTAGCTCCGGCGCGCCAGGCCTCGCCGGAGTCGGCGAA
ACGCCGAAGCG
